>Addgene plasmid #171084 | pET-28a (+)-hTFIIB | addgene full sequence | sequence record 335161 | Addgene NGS Result
ATCCGGATATAGTTCCTCCTTTCAGCAAAAAACCCCTCAAGACCCGTTTAGAGGCCCCAAGGGGTTATGC
TAGTTATTGCTCAGCGGTGGCAGCAGCCAACTCAGCTTCCTTTCGGGCTTTGTTAGCAGCCGGATCTCAG
TGGTGGTGGTGGTGGTGCTCGAGTTATAGCTGTGGTAGTTTGTCCACTGGGGTGTCAAATTTGAAGTCTG
TAGGAAACAGATCTGGGGCTCGAGGATAGATCAGTCTATAGGACTGTCTGATTGTAACATCAGCAACACC
AGCAATATCTCCAATTTCTTTTTGGGTCCTCTTTTCAGCTGATGCCTGTGAGGCCATGTAAATAGCTGCC
GCTGCCACAGAGATGGGGCTCCTCCCAGGAACCAAGTCCAATTCCACAGCTTTACGGGCTATATGTGTAG
CTGCCATCTGTACTTGTTTAGGAAGACAAAGGTTGGAACAGAACCTGGACATGAAGTCCCCAGTTGTAAT
CAAATCCACACTGGTTTCTAGCGCTTTCAAAATAAGTTTAAAACACCGACCAATTTCTTTCTTAGAAATT
CGTGATACGGCACATATTTCTTTAAATGTCCTAGGAACCCCTTCTTGTCTACAGGCAATATAGAGACAAG
CAGAAGCTATAGCATCATTAGCTCTTCCCTTCAGGCTCTTCTGTTCATATACTTGCTTGAATAAATTATT
TGTTCGATCAACTATATTTCGAGGTAGATTGATTCTGTCTGCCATGGTAGTGATTTCTTTGAATGCATTC
ATCATTGCCCGATCAGAACTGCTCATTGTTCTCCGATTCTGGTACTTAGAATTGCCAAATTCGTCAAAAC
TTGCAGCTCCTGTGCCCTTGCCAATCATGGTAGACAAATCTCCATCACTCAGAAGAGGATTCTGAGAATC
TCCAACTCGAGATGGATCTTTTGTTGCTTTGTCATTGCTGAAAGTTCGCCATTCAGATCCCACATCAATA
ACCCGGTCACCTACAACCAAGCCACATTCAGGACAGATCATATCACCGGCTCTGTAGTCCTCCACTAAAA
TCGCATCTGGATGGTTTGGACATGTGACTCTTGGAAGAGCATCCAAACGGCTGGTAGACGCCATGCCGCT
GCTGTGATGATGATGATGATGGCTGCTGCCCATGGTATATCTCCTTCTTAAAGTTAAACAAAATTATTTC
TAGAGGGGAATTGTTATCCGCTCACAATTCCCCTATAGTGAGTCGTATTAATTTCGCGGGATCGAGATCT
CGATCCTCTACGCCGGACGCATCGTGGCCGGCATCACCGGCGCCACAGGTGCGGTTGCTGGCGCCTATAT
CGCCGACATCACCGATGGGGAAGATCGGGCTCGCCACTTCGGGCTCATGAGCGCTTGTTTCGGCGTGGGT
ATGGTGGCAGGCCCCGTGGCCGGGGGACTGTTGGGCGCCATCTCCTTGCATGCACCATTCCTTGCGGCGG
CGGTGCTCAACGGCCTCAACCTACTACTGGGCTGCTTCCTAATGCAGGAGTCGCATAAGGGAGAGCGTCG
AGATCCCGGACACCATCGAATGGCGCAAAACCTTTCGCGGTATGGCATGATAGCGCCCGGAAGAGAGTCA
ATTCAGGGTGGTGAATGTGAAACCAGTAACGTTATACGATGTCGCAGAGTATGCCGGTGTCTCTTATCAG
ACCGTTTCCCGCGTGGTGAACCAGGCCAGCCACGTTTCTGCGAAAACGCGGGAAAAAGTGGAAGCGGCGA
TGGCGGAGCTGAATTACATTCCCAACCGCGTGGCACAACAACTGGCGGGCAAACAGTCGTTGCTGATTGG
CGTTGCCACCTCCAGTCTGGCCCTGCACGCGCCGTCGCAAATTGTCGCGGCGATTAAATCTCGCGCCGAT
CAACTGGGTGCCAGCGTGGTGGTGTCGATGGTAGAACGAAGCGGCGTCGAAGCCTGTAAAGCGGCGGTGC
ACAATCTTCTCGCGCAACGCGTCAGTGGGCTGATCATTAACTATCCGCTGGATGACCAGGATGCCATTGC
TGTGGAAGCTGCCTGCACTAATGTTCCGGCGTTATTTCTTGATGTCTCTGACCAGACACCCATCAACAGT
ATTATTTTCTCCCATGAAGACGGTACGCGACTGGGCGTGGAGCATCTGGTCGCATTGGGTCACCAGCAAA
TCGCGCTGTTAGCGGGCCCATTAAGTTCTGTCTCGGCGCGTCTGCGTCTGGCTGGCTGGCATAAATATCT
CACTCGCAATCAAATTCAGCCGATAGCGGAACGGGAAGGCGACTGGAGTGCCATGTCCGGTTTTCAACAA
ACCATGCAAATGCTGAATGAGGGCATCGTTCCCACTGCGATGCTGGTTGCCAACGATCAGATGGCGCTGG
GCGCAATGCGCGCCATTACCGAGTCCGGGCTGCGCGTTGGTGCGGATATCTCGGTAGTGGGATACGACGA
TACCGAAGACAGCTCATGTTATATCCCGCCGTTAACCACCATCAAACAGGATTTTCGCCTGCTGGGGCAA
ACCAGCGTGGACCGCTTGCTGCAACTCTCTCAGGGCCAGGCGGTGAAGGGCAATCAGCTGTTGCCCGTCT
CACTGGTGAAAAGAAAAACCACCCTGGCGCCCAATACGCAAACCGCCTCTCCCCGCGCGTTGGCCGATTC
ATTAATGCAGCTGGCACGACAGGTTTCCCGACTGGAAAGCGGGCAGTGAGCGCAACGCAATTAATGTAAG
TTAGCTCACTCATTAGGCACCGGGATCTCGACCGATGCCCTTGAGAGCCTTCAACCCAGTCAGCTCCTTC
CGGTGGGCGCGGGGCATGACTATCGTCGCCGCACTTATGACTGTCTTCTTTATCATGCAACTCGTAGGAC
AGGTGCCGGCAGCGCTCTGGGTCATTTTCGGCGAGGACCGCTTTCGCTGGAGCGCGACGATGATCGGCCT
GTCGCTTGCGGTATTCGGAATCTTGCACGCCCTCGCTCAAGCCTTCGTCACTGGTCCCGCCACCAAACGT
TTCGGCGAGAAGCAGGCCATTATCGCCGGCATGGCGGCCCCACGGGTGCGCATGATCGTGCTCCTGTCGT
TGAGGACCCGGCTAGGCTGGCGGGGTTGCCTTACTGGTTAGCAGAATGAATCACCGATACGCGAGCGAAC
GTGAAGCGACTGCTGCTGCAAAACGTCTGCGACCTGAGCAACAACATGAATGGTCTTCGGTTTCCGTGTT
TCGTAAAGTCTGGAAACGCGGAAGTCAGCGCCCTGCACCATTATGTTCCGGATCTGCATCGCAGGATGCT
GCTGGCTACCCTGTGGAACACCTACATCTGTATTAACGAAGCGCTGGCATTGACCCTGAGTGATTTTTCT
CTGGTCCCGCCGCATCCATACCGCCAGTTGTTTACCCTCACAACGTTCCAGTAACCGGGCATGTTCATCA
TCAGTAACCCGTATCGTGAGCATCCTCTCTCGTTTCATCGGTATCATTACCCCCATGAACAGAAATCCCC
CTTACACGGAGGCATCAGTGACCAAACAGGAAAAAACCGCCCTTAACATGGCCCGCTTTATCAGAAGCCA
GACATTAACGCTTCTGGAGAAACTCAACGAGCTGGACGCGGATGAACAGGCAGACATCTGTGAATCGCTT
CACGACCACGCTGATGAGCTTTACCGCAGCTGCCTCGCGCGTTTCGGTGATGACGGTGAAAACCTCTGAC
ACATGCAGCTCCCGGAGACGGTCACAGCTTGTCTGTAAGCGGATGCCGGGAGCAGACAAGCCCGTCAGGG
CGCGTCAGCGGGTGTTGGCGGGTGTCGGGGCGCAGCCATGACCCAGTCACGTAGCGATAGCGGAGTGTAT
ACTGGCTTAACTATGCGGCATCAGAGCAGATTGTACTGAGAGTGCACCATTGCGGTGTGAAATACCGCAC
AGATGCGTAAGGAGAAAATACCGCATCAGGCGCTCTTCCGCTTCCTCGCTCACTGACTCGCTGCGCTCGG
TCGTTCGGCTGCGGCGAGCGGTATCAGCTCACTCAAAGGCGGTAATACGGTTATCCACAGAATCAGGGGA
TAACGCAGGAAAGAACATGTGAGCAAAAGGCCAGCAAAAGGCCAGGAACCGTAAAAAGGCCGCGTTGCTG
GCGTTTTTCCATAGGCTCCGCCCCCCTGACGAGCATCACAAAAATCGACGCTCAAGTCAGAGGTGGCGAA
ACCCGACAGGACTATAAAGATACCAGGCGTTTCCCCCTGGAAGCTCCCTCGTGCGCTCTCCTGTTCCGAC
CCTGCCGCTTACCGGATACCTGTCCGCCTTTCTCCCTTCGGGAAGCGTGGCGCTTTCTCATAGCTCACGC
TGTAGGTATCTCAGTTCGGTGTAGGTCGTTCGCTCCAAGCTGGGCTGTGTGCACGAACCCCCCGTTCAGC
CCGACCGCTGCGCCTTATCCGGTAACTATCGTCTTGAGTCCAACCCGGTAAGACACGACTTATCGCCACT
GGCAGCAGCCACTGGTAACAGGATTAGCAGAGCGAGGTATGTAGGCGGTGCTACAGAGTTCTTGAAGTGG
TGGCCTAACTACGGCTACACTAGAAGGACAGTATTTGGTATCTGCGCTCTGCTGAAGCCAGTTACCTTCG
GAAAAAGAGTTGGTAGCTCTTGATCCGGCAAACAAACCACCGCTGGTAGCGGTGGTTTTTTTGTTTGCAA
GCAGCAGATTACGCGCAGAAAAAAAGGATCTCAAGAAGATCCTTTGATCTTTTCTACGGGGTCTGACGCT
CAGTGGAACGAAAACTCACGTTAAGGGATTTTGGTCATGAACAATAAAACTGTCTGCTTACATAAACAGT
AATACAAGGGGTGTTATGAGCCATATTCAACGGGAAACGTCTTGCTCTAGGCCGCGATTAAATTCCAACA
TGGATGCTGATTTATATGGGTATAAATGGGCTCGCGATAATGTCGGGCAATCAGGTGCGACAATCTATCG
ATTGTATGGGAAGCCCGATGCGCCAGAGTTGTTTCTGAAACATGGCAAAGGTAGCGTTGCCAATGATGTT
ACAGATGAGATGGTCAGACTAAACTGGCTGACGGAATTTATGCCTCTTCCGACCATCAAGCATTTTATCC
GTACTCCTGATGATGCATGGTTACTCACCACTGCGATCCCCGGGAAAACAGCATTCCAGGTATTAGAAGA
ATATCCTGATTCAGGTGAAAATATTGTTGATGCGCTGGCAGTGTTCCTGCGCCGGTTGCATTCGATTCCT
GTTTGTAATTGTCCTTTTAACAGCGATCGCGTATTTCGTCTCGCTCAGGCGCAATCACGAATGAATAACG
GTTTGGTTGATGCGAGTGATTTTGATGACGAGCGTAATGGCTGGCCTGTTGAACAAGTCTGGAAAGAAAT
GCATAAACTTTTGCCATTCTCACCGGATTCAGTCGTCACTCATGGTGATTTCTCACTTGATAACCTTATT
TTTGACGAGGGGAAATTAATAGGTTGTATTGATGTTGGACGAGTCGGAATCGCAGACCGATACCAGGATC
TTGCCATCCTATGGAACTGCCTCGGTGAGTTTTCTCCTTCATTACAGAAACGGCTTTTTCAAAAATATGG
TATTGATAATCCTGATATGAATAAATTGCAGTTTCATTTGATGCTCGATGAGTTTTTCTAAGAATTAATT
CATGAGCGGATACATATTTGAATGTATTTAGAAAAATAAACAAATAGGGGTTCCGCGCACATTTCCCCGA
AAAGTGCCACCTAAATTGTAAGCGTTAATATTTTGTTAAAATTCGCGTTAAATTTTTGTTAAATCAGCTC
ATTTTTTAACCAATAGGCCGAAATCGGCAAAATCCCTTATAAATCAAAAGAATAGACCGAGATAGGGT
[37 nt withheld, positions 5879-5915]
AAAGAACGTGGACTCCAACGTCAAAGG
[49 nt withheld, positions 5943-5991]
T
[91 nt withheld, positions 5993-6083]
G
[124 nt withheld, positions 6085-6208]
CCCATTCGCCA
Features (pLannotate 1.2.2; 20 found; start..end, strand, type, name):
     26..73      -  terminator     T7 terminator: transcription terminator for bacteriophage T7 RNA polymerase
     81..130     -  CDS            SET1 (fragment): solubility-enhancement tag derived from T7 phage gene 10B
    140..157     -  CDS            9xHis (fragment): 9xHis affinity tag
    167..1114    -  CDS            GTF2B: TF2B_HUMAN - Also known as TF2B, TFIIB. Experimental evidence at protein level: Swiss-Prot protein existence level 1. General transcription factor that plays a role in transcription initiation by RNA polymerase II (Pol II). Involved in the pre-initiation complex (PIC) formation and Pol II recruitment at promoter DNA (PubMed:1876184, PubMed:1946368, PubMed:1517211, PubMed:3818643, PubMed:3029109, PubMed:8413225, PubMed:8515820, PubMed:8516311, PubMed:8516312, PubMed:7601352, PubMed:9420329, PubMed:12931194, PubMed:27193682). Together with the TATA box-bound TBP forms the core initiation complex
   1125..1141    -  CDS            capTEV™ (fragment): composite tag for in vivo biotinylation, TEV protease cleavage, and 6xHis tagging
   1160..1182    -  RBS            RBS: efficient ribosome binding site from bacteriophage T7 gene 10 (Olins and Rangwala, 1989)
   1197..1221    -  protein_bind   lac operator: The lac repressor binds to the lac operator to inhibit transcription in E. coli. This inhibition can be relieved by adding lactose or isopropyl-β-D-thiogalactopyranoside (IPTG). lac repressor encoded by lacI
   1222..1240    -  promoter       T7 promoter: promoter for bacteriophage T7 RNA polymerase
   1262..1541    +  CDS            TcR (fragment): tetracycline efflux protein; tet; confers resistance to tetracycline
   1549..1626    +  promoter       lacI promoter: lacI
   1627..2709    +  CDS            lacI: lac repressor; lacI; The lac repressor binds to the lac operator to inhibit transcription in E. coli. This inhibition can be relieved by adding lactose or isopropyl-β-D-thiogalactopyranoside (IPTG).
   2722..2743    +  protein_bind   CAP binding site: CAP binding activates transcription in the presence of cAMP. E. coli catabolite activator protein
   2758..3049    +  CDS            TcR (fragment): tetracycline efflux protein; tet; confers resistance to tetracycline
   3121..3501    -  CDS            YPB1_ECOLX: Protein predicted: Swiss-Prot protein existence level 4. From Escherichia coli.
   3518..3709    +  CDS            rop: Rop protein, which maintains plasmids at low copy number; rop
   3811..3950    +  misc_feature   bom: basis of mobility region from pBR322
   4136..4724    -  rep_origin     ori: high-copy-number ColE1/pMB1/pBR322/pUC origin of replication
   4846..5661    +  CDS            KanR: aminoglycoside phosphotransferase; aph(3')-Ia; confers resistance to kanamycin in bacteria or G418 (Geneticin®) in eukaryotes
   5670..5727    -  promoter       AmpR promoter (fragment): bla
   5780..6208    -  rep_origin     f1 ori (sequence partly withheld): f1 bacteriophage origin of replication; arrow indicates direction of (+) strand synthesis
