[The description below was written by a language model from this plasmid's Addgene catalogue record and pLannotate feature annotations shown in this document.]
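Description:
pET-28a (+)-hTFIIB is a bacterial expression plasmid of about 6.2 kb, built on the pET-28a backbone, for producing human general transcription factor TFIIB (GTF2B, also called TF2B) in E. coli. It replicates from a ColE1/pBR322-type origin. The rop gene and bom region are also present, which fits the low copy number given in the record. Selection is by kanamycin through an aminoglycoside phosphotransferase (KanR) gene. An f1 phage origin is also carried. The short tetracycline-resistance and AmpR promoter fragments in the annotation appear to be nonfunctional backbone remnants.

The roughly 950 bp human TFIIB coding sequence was inserted by Gibson cloning. It sits downstream of a T7 promoter, a lac operator and the strong T7 gene 10 ribosome binding site, and is followed by the T7 terminator. The plasmid-borne lacI gene supplies lac repressor, which binds the operator, so transcription needs a host that provides T7 RNA polymerase and is typically induced with IPTG. The catalogue lists an N-terminal His tag contributed by the backbone, and a short His-containing tag fragment is annotated just upstream of the insert. A second His-tag fragment lies downstream of the coding sequence, corresponding to the optional C-terminal tag of pET-28a. The record does not say whether that downstream tag is translated in frame with TFIIB.

The stated purpose is bacterial expression of His-tagged TFIIB, which allows purification by metal-affinity chromatography. TFIIB helps assemble the RNA polymerase II pre-initiation complex together with TATA-bound TBP, so recombinant protein of this kind suits reconstituted transcription assays, although the record does not specify how it was used.
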