Addgene plasmid #171084: pET-28a (+)-hTFIIB
Purpose: Expresses human TFIIB in bacteria. The resulting plasmid was used to generate a single expression construct encoding a His-tagged TFIIB
Depositing lab: Joan Conaway. Depositing organization: Stowers Institute for Medical Research. Publication: Elongin functions as a loading factor for Mediator at ATF6alpha-regulated ER stress response genes. He Y, Sato S, Tomomori-Sato C, Chen S, Goode ZH, Conaway JW, Conaway RC. Proc Natl Acad Sci U S A. 2021 Sep 28;118(39):e2108751118. doi: 10.1073/pnas.2108751118. PubMed 34544872.
Backbone
  Vector backbone: pET-28a
  Backbone size w/o insert (bp): 5272
  Total vector size (bp): 6223
  Vector type: Bacterial Expression
Growth in bacteria
  Bacterial resistance: Kanamycin, 50 μg/mL
  Growth temperature: 37°C
  Growth strain: DH5alpha
  Copy number: Low Copy
Gene/Insert
  Gene/Insert name: TF2B
  Species: H. sapiens (human)
  Insert size (bp): 951
  Entrez Gene: GTF2B (a.k.a. TF2B, TFIIB)
  Promoter: T7 promoter
  Tag / fusion protein: His (N terminal on backbone)
  Cloning method: Gibson Cloning
  Sequencing primers: 5′ TAATACGACTCACTATAGGG; 3′ GCTAGTTATTGCTCAGCGG
Terms and licenses: Academic/Nonprofit Terms; Industry Terms: Not Available to Industry
How to cite: pET-28a (+)-hTFIIB was a gift from Joan Conaway (Addgene plasmid # 171084 ; http://n2t.net/addgene:171084 ; RRID:Addgene_171084)
